>Addgene plasmid #53842 | JAM2_pCSdest | addgene partial sequence | sequence record 94813 | CMV-F 5'-CGCAAATGGGCGGTAGGCGTG-3'
TGCTCGTTTAGGGAACCGCCATTCTGCCTGGGGACGTCGGAGCAAGCTTGATTTAGGTGACACTATAGAA
TACAAGCTACTTGTTCTTTTTGCAGGATCCCATCGATTCGAATTCGGCCATTACGGCCGGGGAGAAGTTC
AAGGGCCCCCGGCCTCCTGCGCTCCTGCCGCCGGGACCCTCGACCTCCTCAGAGCAGCCGGCTGCCGCCC
CGGGAAGATGGCGAGGAGGAGCCGCCACCGCCTCCTCCTGCTGCTGCTGCGCTACCTGGTGGTCGCCCTG
GGCTATCATAAGGCCTATGGGTTTTCTGCCCCAAAAGACCAACAAGTAGTCACAGCAGTAGAGTACCAAG
AGGCTATTTTAGCCTGCAAAACCCCAAAGAAGACTGTTTCCTCCAGATTAGAGTGGAAGAAACTGGGTCG
GAGTGTCTCCTTTGTCTACTATCAACAGACTCTTCAAGGTGATTTTAAAAATCGAGCTGAGATGATAGAT
TTCAATATCCGGATCAAAAATGTGACAAGAAGTGATGCGGGGAAATATCGTTGTGAAGTTAGTGCCCCAT
CTGAGCAAGGCCAAAACCTGGAAGAGGATACAGTCACTCTGGAAGTATTAGTGGCTCCAGCAGTTCCATC
ATGTGAAGTACCCTCTTCTGCTCTGAGTGGAACTGTGGTAGAGCTACGATGTCAAGACAAAGAAGGGAAT
CCAGCTCCTGAATACACATGGTTTAAGGATGGCATCCGTTTGCTAGAAAATCCCAGACTTGGCTCCCAAA
GCACCAACAGCTCATACACAATGAATAC
