[The description below was written by a language model from this plasmid's Addgene catalogue record.]
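Description:
JAM2_pCSdest is a mammalian expression plasmid carrying the human JAM2 gene (junctional adhesion molecule 2, also known as JAM-B, VE-JAM or CD322, originally designated C21orf43) in the pCSDest backbone, a Gateway destination vector. The insert is recorded as 4357 bp in a backbone of 4095 bp, was introduced by Gateway recombination, and is referenced in the depositor's comments to a RefSeq transcript accession. The plasmid is maintained in E. coli as a high-copy construct under ampicillin selection. No feature table accompanies the record, so details such as the origin of replication, polyadenylation signal, attachment sites flanking the insert, or any epitope tags are not stated.

Two promoters are listed upstream of the insert, CMV and SP6, and this pairing gives the vector its dual use. The CMV promoter drives strong constitutive transcription by RNA polymerase II when the plasmid is delivered into vertebrate cells. The SP6 bacteriophage promoter lets the same template be transcribed in vitro to produce synthetic mRNA, the usual route for introducing a gene product into early embryos by microinjection. The associated publication is a survey of how human chromosome 21 genes affect early zebrafish development, and JAM2 is one of those genes. The construct therefore appears to belong to a clone set built for overexpressing individual chromosome 21 genes in zebrafish embryos to screen for developmental phenotypes, although the record does not spell out the exact experimental use of this particular clone.
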