Addgene plasmid #53842: JAM2_pCSdest
Depositing lab: Roger Reeves. Depositing organization: Johns Hopkins University and School of Medicine. Publication: Survey of Human Chromosome 21 Gene Expression Effects on Early Development in Danio rerio. Edie S, Zaghloul NA, Leitch CC, Klinedinst DK, Lebron J, Thole JF, McCallion AS, Katsanis N, Reeves RH. G3 (Bethesda). 2018 Jul 2;8(7):2215-2223. doi: 10.1534/g3.118.200144. PubMed 29760202.
Backbone
  Vector backbone: pCSDest
  Backbone manufacturer: Lawson Lab (Addgene Plasmid 22423)
  Backbone size w/o insert (bp): 4095
  Vector type: Mammalian Expression
Growth in bacteria
  Bacterial resistance: Ampicillin, 100 μg/mL
  Growth temperature: 37°C
  Growth strain: Top10
  Copy number: High Copy
Gene/Insert
  Gene/Insert name: JAM2
  Species: H. sapiens (human)
  Insert size (bp): 4357
  Entrez Gene: JAM2 (a.k.a. C21orf43, CD322, JAM-B, JAMB, PRO245, VE-JAM, VEJAM)
  Promoter: SP6 and CMV
  Cloning method: Gateway Cloning
  Sequencing primers: 5′ CMV-F; 3′ EBV-Rev
Terms and licenses: Academic/Nonprofit Terms; Industry Terms
Depositor comments: NM_021219
How to cite: JAM2_pCSdest was a gift from Roger Reeves (Addgene plasmid # 53842 ; http://n2t.net/addgene:53842 ; RRID:Addgene_53842)
